Addgene plasmid #181868: pAAV-shMcu-1
Purpose: Expresses Mcu-targeted shRNA under control of the U6 promoter and hrGFP under control of the synthetic CAG promoter
Depositing lab: Hilmar Bading. Depositing organization: Universitaet Heidelberg. Publication: Mitochondrial calcium uniporter Mcu controls excitotoxicity and is transcriptionally repressed by neuroprotective nuclear calcium signals. Qiu J, Tan YW, Hagenston AM, Martel MA, Kneisel N, Skehel PA, Wyllie DJ, Bading H, Hardingham GE. Nat Commun. 2013;4:2034. doi: 10.1038/ncomms3034. PubMed 23774321.
Backbone
  Vector backbone: pAAV-U6_CAG-hrGFP
  Vector type: Mammalian Expression, Mouse Targeting, Adenoviral, AAV
Growth in bacteria
  Bacterial resistance: Ampicillin, 100 μg/mL
  Growth temperature: 37°C
  Growth strain: NEB Stable
  Copy number: Unknown
Gene/Insert
  Gene/Insert name: mitochondrial calcium uniporter (alt name: MCU)
  gRNA/shRNA sequence: TAGGGAATAAAGGGATCTTA
  Species: M. musculus (mouse)
  GenBank ID: NM_001033259.4
  Entrez Gene: Mcu (a.k.a. 2010012O16Rik, C10orf42, Ccdc109a, D130073L02Rik, Gm64)
  Promoter: U6
  Tag / fusion protein: hrGFP (N terminal on backbone)
  Cloning method: Restriction Enzyme; 5′ cloning site BamHI (not destroyed); 3′ cloning site HindIII (not destroyed)
  Sequencing primers: 5′ TTGGGTAGTTTGCAGTTTTAAAATT; 3′ TCACTGAGGAAGCTCTCTG
Terms and licenses: Academic/Nonprofit Terms; Industry Terms: Not Available to Industry
How to cite: pAAV-shMcu-1 was a gift from Hilmar Bading (Addgene plasmid # 181868 ; http://n2t.net/addgene:181868 ; RRID:Addgene_181868)
