[The description below was written by a language model from this plasmid's Addgene catalogue record and pLannotate feature annotations shown in this document.]
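Description:
pAAV-shMcu-1 is an adeno-associated virus transfer plasmid of about 6.5 kb, built on the pAAV-U6_CAG-hrGFP backbone and designed to knock down the mouse mitochondrial calcium uniporter (Mcu) by RNA interference while fluorescently marking the transduced cells. It is propagated in E. coli through a high-copy ColE1/pUC-type origin and selected with ampicillin via the β-lactamase gene. The record lists a recombination-deficient growth strain, a common choice for keeping the repeat-rich AAV2 inverted terminal repeats intact. The backbone outside the ITRs also carries short remnants of pBR322-derived elements (rop, bom, tetracycline resistance, lacI fragments), an SV40 promoter and an SP6 promoter, which appear to be cloning leftovers rather than functional parts.

Between the AAV2 ITRs, which provide the signals for replication and packaging of the cassette into recombinant AAV particles, lie two independent transcription units. The first is a human U6 RNA polymerase III promoter driving a short hairpin RNA against mouse Mcu, with the hairpin cloned between BamHI and HindIII sites that are retained. The shRNA itself is not annotated in the feature table. The second is a CAG-type promoter (CMV enhancer, chicken β-actin promoter and a chimeric intron) expressing humanized Renilla GFP, followed by a WPRE to boost transcript stability and expression and a bovine growth hormone polyadenylation signal. Although the catalogue lists hrGFP as a tag, it is a separately expressed reporter rather than a fusion partner.

The construct can be used for direct transfection or for producing AAV vectors. The associated publication concerns the role of Mcu in excitotoxicity and neuroprotective nuclear calcium signalling.
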