Features (pLannotate 1.2.2; 23 found; start..end, strand, type, name):
      2..133     -  repeat_region  AAV2 ITR (fragment): inverted terminal repeat of adeno-associated virus serotype 2 inverted
    298..538     +  promoter       U6 promoter: RNA polymerase III promoter for human U6 snRNA
    638..886     +  enhancer       CMV enhancer (fragment): human cytomegalovirus immediate early enhancer
    888..1007    +  promoter       chicken β-actin promoter (fragment): No description available
    999..1125    +  promoter       chicken β-actin promoter (fragment): No description available
   1126..1261    +  intron         hybrid intron (fragment): hybrid between chicken β-actin (CBA) and minute virus of mice (MMV) introns (Gray et al., 2011)
   1350..1480    +  intron         chimeric intron (fragment): chimera between introns from chicken β-actin and rabbit β-globin
   1547..2266    +  CDS            hrGFP: humanized Renilla green fluorescent protein mammalian codon-optimized
   2268..2286    +  misc_feature   MCS (fragment): pBluescript multiple cloning site
   2298..2886    +  misc_feature   WPRE: woodchuck hepatitis virus posttranscriptional regulatory element
   2919..3030    +  polyA_signal   bGH poly(A) signal: bovine growth hormone polyadenylation signal
   3147..3168    +  promoter       SV40 promoter (fragment): SV40 enhancer and early promoter
   3229..3320    +  repeat_region  AAV2 ITR (fragment): inverted terminal repeat of adeno-associated virus serotype 2 inverted
   3320..3349    -  repeat_region  AAV2 ITR (fragment): inverted terminal repeat of adeno-associated virus serotype 2 inverted
   3353..3682    -  promoter       SV40 promoter: SV40 enhancer and early promoter
   3689..3745    -  CDS            lacI (fragment): lac repressor; lacI; The lac repressor binds to the lac operator to inhibit transcription in E. coli. This inhibition can be relieved by adding lactose or isopropyl-β-D-thiogalactopyranoside (IPTG).
   3928..4516    -  rep_origin     ori: high-copy-number ColE1/pMB1/pBR322/pUC origin of replication
   4687..5547    -  CDS            AmpR: β-lactamase; bla; confers resistance to ampicillin, carbenicillin, and related antibiotics
   5548..5652    -  promoter       AmpR promoter: bla
   5747..5782    +  CDS            rop (fragment): Rop protein, which maintains plasmids at low copy number; rop
   5884..5932    +  misc_feature   bom (fragment): basis of mobility region from pBR322
   5933..6212    -  CDS            TcR (fragment): tetracycline efflux protein; tet; confers resistance to tetracycline
   6440..6458    +  promoter       SP6 promoter: promoter for bacteriophage SP6 RNA polymerase
>Addgene plasmid #181868 | pAAV-shMcu-1 | addgene full sequence | sequence record 356032 | Addgene NGS Result
TAGCTGCGCGCTCGCTCGCTCACTGAGGCCGCCCGGGCAAAGCCCGGGCGTCGGGCGACCTTTGGTCGCC
CGGCCTCAGTGAGCGAGCGAGCGCGCAGAGAGGGAGTGGCCAACTCCATCACTAGGGGTTCCTTGTAGTT
AATGATTAACCCGCCATGCTACTTATCTACGTAGCCATGCTCTAGGTACCCTCGAGGAGGAGAAGCATGA
ATTCCCCAGTGGAAAGACGCGCAGGCAAAACGCACCACGTGACGGAGCGTGACCGCGCGCCGAGCGCGCG
CCAAGGTCGGGCAGGAAGAGGGCCTATTTCCCATGATTCCTTCATATTTGCATATACGATACAAGGCTGT
TAGAGAGATAATTAGAATTAATTTGACTGTAAACACAAAGATATTAGTACAAAATACGTGACGTAGAAAG
TAATAATTTCTTGGGTAGTTTGCAGTTTTAAAATTATGTTTTAAAATGGACTATCATATGCTTACCGTAA
CTTGAAAGTATTTCGATTTCTTGGGTTTATATATCTTGTGGAAAGGACGCGGGATCCCCTAGGGAATAAA
GGGATCTTAATTCAAGAGATTAAGATCCCTTTATTCCCTATTTTTGGAAAAGCTTGGCACTGGCCGTACT
AGTGGTACCATTGACGTCAATAATGACGTATGTTCCCATAGTAACGCCAATAGGGACTTTCCATTGACGT
CAATGGGTGGAGTATTTACGGTAAACTGCCCACTTGGCAGTACATCAAGTGTATCATATGCCAAGTACGC
CCCCTATTGACGTCAATGACGGTAAATGGCCCGCCTGGCATTATGCCCAGTACATGACCTTATGGGACTT
TCCTACTTGGCAGTACATCTACGTATTAGTCATCGCTATTACCATGGTCGAGGTGAGCCCCACGTTCTGC
TTCACTCTCCCCATCTCCCCCCCCTCCCCACCCCCAATTTTGTATTTATTTATTTTTTAATTATTTTGTG
CAGCGATGGGGGCGGGGGGGGGGGGGGCGGGGCGAGGCGGAGAGGTGCGGCGGCAGCCAATCAGAGCGGC
GCGCTCCGAAAGTTTCCTTTTATGGCGAGGCGGCGGCGGCGGCGGCCCTATAAAAAGCGAAGCGCGCGGC
GGGCGGGAGTCGCTGCGCGCTGCCTTCGCCCCGTGCCCCGCTCCGCCGCCGCCTCGCGCCGCCCGCCCCG
GCTCTGACTGACCGCGTTACTCCCACAGGTGAGCGGGCGGGACGGCCCTTCTCCTCCGGGCTGTAATTAG
CGCTTGGTTTAATGACGGCTTGTTTCTTTTCTGTGGCTGCGTGAAAGCCTTGAGGGGCTCCGGGAGGGCC
CTTTGTGCGGGGGGAGCGGCTCGGGGCTGTCCGCGGGGGGACGGCTGCCTTCGGGGGGGACGGGGCAGGG
CGGGGTTCGGCTTCTGGCGTGTGACCGGCGGCTCTAGAGCCTCTGCTAACCATGTTCATGCCTTCTTCTT
TTTCCTACAGCTCCTGGGCAACGTGCTGGTTATTGTGCTGTCTCATCATTTTGGCAAAGAATTGGATCGA
TCCACCATGGTGAGCAAGCAGATCCTGAAGAACACCGGCCTGCAGGAGATCATGAGCTTCAAGGTGAACC
TGGAGGGCGTGGTGAACAACCACGTGTTCACCATGGAGGGCTGCGGCAAGGGCAACATCCTGTTCGGCAA
CCAGCTGGTGCAGATCCGCGTGACCAAGGGCGCCCCCCTGCCCTTCGCCTTCGACATCCTGAGCCCCGCC
TTCCAGTACGGCAACCGCACCTTCACCAAGTACCCCGAGGACATCAGCGACTTCTTCATCCAGAGCTTCC
CCGCCGGCTTCGTGTACGAGCGCACCCTGCGCTACGAGGACGGCGGCCTGGTGGAGATCCGCAGCGACAT
CAACCTGATCGAGGAGATGTTCGTGTACCGCGTGGAGTACAAGGGCCGCAACTTCCCCAACGACGGCCCC
GTGATGAAGAAGACCATCACCGGCCTGCAGCCCAGCTTCGAGGTGGTGTACATGAACGACGGCGTGCTGG
TGGGCCAGGTGATCCTGGTGTACCGCCTGAACAGCGGCAAGTTCTACAGCTGCCACATGCGCACCCTGAT
GAAGAGCAAGGGCGTGGTGAAGGACTTCCCCGAGTACCACTTCATCCAGCACCGCCTGGAGAAGACCTAC
GTGGAGGACGGCGGCTTCGTGGAGCAGCACGAGACCGCCATCGCCCAGCTGACCAGCCTGGGCAAGCCCC
TGGGCAGCCTGCACGAGTGGGTGTAATAGGAATTCGATATCAAGCTAGCTTATCGATAATCAACCTCTGG
ATTACAAAATTTGTGAAAGATTGACTGGTATTCTTAACTATGTTGCTCCTTTTACGCTATGTGGATACGC
TGCTTTAATGCCTTTGTATCATGCTATTGCTTCCCGTATGGCTTTCATTTTCTCCTCCTTGTATAAATCC
TGGTTGCTGTCTCTTTATGAGGAGTTGTGGCCCGTTGTCAGGCAACGTGGCGTGGTGTGCACTGTGTTTG
CTGACGCAACCCCCACTGGTTGGGGCATTGCCACCACCTGTCAGCTCCTTTCCGGGACTTTCGCTTTCCC
CCTCCCTATTGCCACGGCGGAACTCATCGCCGCCTGCCTTGCCCGCTGCTGGACAGGGGCTCGGCTGTTG
GGCACTGACAATTCCGTGGTGTTGTCGGGGAAATCATCGTCCTTTCCTTGGCTGCTCGCCTGTGTTGCCA
CCTGGATTCTGCGCGGGACGTCCTTCTGCTACGTCCCTTCGGCCCTCAATCCAGCGGACCTTCCTTCCCG
CGGCCTGCTGCCGGCTCTGCGGCCTCTTCCGCGTCTTCGCCTTCGCCCTCAGACGAGTCGGATCTCCCTT
TGGGCCGCCTCCCCGCATCGATACCGTCGACTCGCTGATCAGCCTCGACTGTGCCTTCTAGTTGCCAGCC
ATCTGTTGTTTGCCCCTCCCCCGTGCCTTCCTTGACCCTGGAAGGTGCCACTCCCACTGTCCTTTCCTAA
TAAAATGAGGAAATTGCATCGCATTGTCTGAGTAGGTGTCGTTCTATTCTGGGGGGTGGGGTGGGGCAGG
ACAGCAAGGGGGAGGATTGGGAAGACAATAGCAGGCATGCTGGGGATGCGGTGGGCTCTATGGCTTCTGA
GGCGGAAAGAACCAGCTGGGGCTCGACTAGAGCATGGCTACGTAGATAAGTAGCATGGCGGGTTAATCAT
TAACTACAAGGAACCCCTAGTGATGGAGTTGGCCACTCCCTCTCTGCGCGCTCGCTCGCTCACTGAGGCC
GGGCGACCAAAGGTCGCCCGACGCCCGGGCGGCCTCAGTGAGCGAGCGAGCGCGCAGAGCTTTTTGCAAA
AGCCTAGGCCTCCAAAAAAGCCTCCTCACTACTTCTGGAATAGCTCAGAGGCCGAGGCGGCCTCGGCCTC
TGCATAAATAAAAAAAATTAGTCAGCCATGGGGCGGAGAATGGGCGGAACTGGGCGGAGTTAGGGGCGGG
ATGGGCGGAGTTAGGGGCGGGACTATGGTTGCTGACTAATTGAGATGCATGCTTTGCATACTTCTGCCTG
CTGGGGAGCCTGGGGACTTTCCACACCTGGTTGCTGACTAATTGAGATGCATGCTTTGCATACTTCTGCC
TGCTGGGGAGCCTGGGGACTTTCCACACCCTAACTGACACACATTCCACAGCTGCATTAATGAATCGGCC
AACGCGCGGGGAGAGGCGGTTTGCGTATTGGGCGCTCTTCCGCTTCCTCGCTCACTGACTCGCTGCGCTC
GGTCGTTCGGCTGCGGCGAGCGGTATCAGCTCACTCAAAGGCGGTAATACGGTTATCCACAGAATCAGGG
GATAACGCAGGAAAGAACATGTGAGCAAAAGGCCAGCAAAAGGCCAGGAACCGTAAAAAGGCCGCGTTGC
TGGCGTTTTTCCATAGGCTCCGCCCCCCTGACGAGCATCACAAAAATCGACGCTCAAGTCAGAGGTGGCG
AAACCCGACAGGACTATAAAGATACCAGGCGTTTCCCCCTGGAAGCTCCCTCGTGCGCTCTCCTGTTCCG
ACCCTGCCGCTTACCGGATACCTGTCCGCCTTTCTCCCTTCGGGAAGCGTGGCGCTTTCTCATAGCTCAC
GCTGTAGGTATCTCAGTTCGGTGTAGGTCGTTCGCTCCAAGCTGGGCTGTGTGCACGAACCCCCCGTTCA
GCCCGACCGCTGCGCCTTATCCGGTAACTATCGTCTTGAGTCCAACCCGGTAAGACACGACTTATCGCCA
CTGGCAGCAGCCACTGGTAACAGGATTAGCAGAGCGAGGTATGTAGGCGGTGCTACAGAGTTCTTGAAGT
GGTGGCCTAACTACGGCTACACTAGAAGAACAGTATTTGGTATCTGCGCTCTGCTGAAGCCAGTTACCTT
CGGAAAAAGAGTTGGTAGCTCTTGATCCGGCAAACAAACCACCGCTGGTAGCGGTGGTTTTTTTGTTTGC
AAGCAGCAGATTACGCGCAGAAAAAAAGGATCTCAAGAAGATCCTTTGATCTTTTCTACGGGGTCTGACG
CTCAGTGGAACGAAAACTCACGTTAAGGGATTTTGGTCATGAGATTATCAAAAAGGATCTTCACCTAGAT
CCTTTTAAATTAAAAATGAAGTTTTAAATCAATCTAAAGTATATATGAGTAAACTTGGTCTGACAGTTAC
CAATGCTTAATCAGTGAGGCACCTATCTCAGCGATCTGTCTATTTCGTTCATCCATAGTTGCCTGACTCC
CCGTCGTGTAGATAACTACGATACGGGAGGGCTTACCATCTGGCCCCAGTGCTGCAATGATACCGCGAGA
CCCACGCTCACCGGCTCCAGATTTATCAGCAATAAACCAGCCAGCCGGAAGGGCCGAGCGCAGAAGTGGT
CCTGCAACTTTATCCGCCTCCATCCAGTCTATTAATTGTTGCCGGGAAGCTAGAGTAAGTAGTTCGCCAG
TTAATAGTTTGCGCAACGTTGTTGCCATTGCTACAGGCATCGTGGTGTCACGCTCGTCGTTTGGTATGGC
TTCATTCAGCTCCGGTTCCCAACGATCAAGGCGAGTTACATGATCCCCCATGTTGTGCAAAAAAGCGGTT
AGCTCCTTCGGTCCTCCGATCGTTGTCAGAAGTAAGTTGGCCGCAGTGTTATCACTCATGGTTATGGCAG
CACTGCATAATTCTCTTACTGTCATGCCATCCGTAAGATGCTTTTCTGTGACTGGTGAGTACTCAACCAA
GTCATTCTGAGAATAGTGTATGCGGCGACCGAGTTGCTCTTGCCCGGCGTCAATACGGGATAATACCGCG
CCACATAGCAGAACTTTAAAAGTGCTCATCATTGGAAAACGTTCTTCGGGGCGAAAACTCTCAAGGATCT
TACCGCTGTTGAGATCCAGTTCGATGTAACCCACTCGTGCACCCAACTGATCTTCAGCATCTTTTACTTT
CACCAGCGTTTCTGGGTGAGCAAAAACAGGAAGGCAAAATGCCGCAAAAAAGGGAATAAGGGCGACACGG
AAATGTTGAATACTCATACTCTTCCTTTTTCAATATTATTGAAGCATTTATCAGGGTTATTGTCTCATGA
GCGGATACATATTTGAATGTATTTAGAAAAATAAACAAATAGGGGTTCCGCGCACATTTCCCCGAAAAGT
GCCACCTGACGTCTAAGAAACCATTATTATCATGACATTAACCTATAAAAATAGGCGTATCACGAGGCCC
TTTCGTCTCGCGCGTTTCGGTGATGACGGTGAAAACCTCTGACACATGCAGCTCCCGGAGACGGTCACAG
CTTGTCTGTAAGCGGATGCCGGGAGCAGACAAGCCCGTCAGGGCGCGTCAGCGGGTGTTGGCGGGTGTCG
GGGCTGGCTTAACTATGCGGCATCAGAGCAGATTGTACTGAGAGTGCACCATTCGACGCTCTCCCTTATG
CGACTCCTGCATTAGGAAGCAGCCCAGTAGTAGGTTGAGGCCGTTGAGCACCGCCGCCGCAAGGAATGGT
GCATGCAAGGAGATGGCGCCCAACAGTCCCCCGGCCACGGGGCCTGCCACCATACCCACGCCGAAACAAG
CGCTCATGAGCCCGAAGTGGCGAGCCCGATCTTCCCCATCGGTGATGTCGGCGATATAGGCGCCAGCAAC
CGCACCTGTGGCGCCGGTGATGCCGGCCACGATGCGTCCGGCGTAGAGGATCTGGCTAGCGATGACCCTG
CTGATTGGTTCGCTGACCATTTCCGGGTGCGGGACGGCGTTACCAGAAACTCAGAAGGTTCGTCCAACCA
AACCGACTCTGACGGCAGTTTACGAGAGAGATGATAGGGTCTGCTTCAGTAAGCCAGATGCTACACAATT
AGGCTTGTACATATTGTCGTTAGAACGCGGCTACAATTAATACATAACCTTATGTATCATACACATACGA
TTTAGGTGACACTATAGAATACACGGAATTAATTC
